>Addgene plasmid #176012 | EGFP-HsBIN1_tv8 | addgene full sequence | sequence record 346600 | Addgene NGS Result
CCATTCGCCATTCAGGCTGCGCAACTGTTGGGAAGGGCGATCGGTGCGGGCCTCTTCGCTATTACGCCAG
TCGACCGCCAATTCAATATGGCGTATATGGACTCATGCCAATTCAATATGGTGGATCTGGACCTGTGCCA
ATTCAATATGGCGTATATGGACTCGTGCCAATTCAATATGGTGGATCTGGACCCCAGCCAATTCAATATG
GCGGACTTGGCACCATGCCAATTCAATATGGCGGACCTGGCACTGTGCCAACTGGGGAGGGGTCTACTTG
GCACGGTGCCAAGTTTGAGGAGGGGTCTTGGCCCTGTGCCAAGTCCGCCATATTGAATTGGCATGGTGCC
AATAATGGCGGCCATATTGGCTATATGCCAGGATCAATATATAGGCAATATCCAATATGGCCCTATGCCA
ATATGGCTATTGGCCAGGTTCAATACTATGTATTGGCCCTATGCCATATAGTATTCCATATATGGGTTTT
CCTATTGACGTAGATAGCCCCTCCCAATGGGCGGTCCCATATACCATATATGGGGCTTCCTAATACCGCC
CATAGCCACTCCCCCATTGACGTCAATGGTCTCTATATATGGTCTTTCCTATTGACGTCATATGGGCGGT
CCTATTGACGTATATGGCGCCTCCCCCATTGACGTCAATTACGGTAAATGGCCCGCCTGGCTCAATGCCC
ATTGACGTCAATAGGACCACCCACCATTGACGTCAATGGGATGGCTCATTGCCCATTCATATCCGTTCTC
ACGCCCCCTATTGACGTCAATGACGGTAAATGGCCCACTTGGCAGTACATCAATATCTATTAATAGTAAC
TTGGCAAGTACATTACTATTGGAAGTACGCCAGGGTACATTGGCAGTACTCCCATTGACGTCAATGGCGG
TAAATGGCCCGCGATGGCTGCCAAGTACATCCCCATTGACGTCAATGGGGAGGGGCAATGACGCAAATGG
GCGTTCCATTGACGTAAATGGGCGGTAGGCGTGCCTAATGGGAGGTCTATATAAGCAATGCTCGTTTAGG
GAACCGCCATTCTGCCTGGGGACGTCGGAGCAAGCTTGATTTAGGTGACACTATAGAATACAAGCTACTT
GTTCTTTTTGCAGGATCCCATCGATTCGAATTCAAGGATCAACAAGTTTGTACAAAAAAGCAGGCTGCCA
CCATGGTGAGCAAGGGCGAGGAGCTGTTCACCGGGGTGGTGCCCATCCTGGTCGAGCTGGACGGCGACGT
AAACGGCCACAAGTTCAGCGTGTCCGGCGAGGGCGAGGGCGATGCCACCTACGGCAAGCTGACCCTGAAG
TTCATCTGCACCACCGGCAAGCTGCCCGTGCCCTGGCCCACCCTCGTGACCACCCTGACCTACGGCGTGC
AGTGCTTCAGCCGCTACCCCGACCACATGAAGCAGCACGACTTCTTCAAGTCCGCCATGCCCGAAGGCTA
CGTCCAGGAGCGCACCATCTTCTTCAAGGACGACGGCAACTACAAGACCCGCGCCGAGGTGAAGTTCGAG
GGCGACACCCTGGTGAACCGCATCGAGCTGAAGGGCATCGACTTCAAGGAGGACGGCAACATCCTGGGGC
ACAAGCTGGAGTACAACTACAACAGCCACAACGTCTATATCATGGCCGACAAGCAGAAGAACGGCATCAA
GGTGAACTTCAAGATCCGCCACAACATCGAGGACGGCAGCGTGCAGCTCGCCGACCACTACCAGCAGAAC
ACCCCCATCGGCGACGGCCCCGTGCTGCTGCCCGACAACCACTACCTGAGCACCCAGTCCGCCCTGAGCA
AAGACCCCAACGAGAAGCGCGATCACATGGTCCTGCTGGAGTTCGTGACCGCCGCCGGGATCACTCTCGG
CATGGACGAGCTGTACAAGCACCCAGCTTTCTTGTACAAAGTGGCTGCAGAGATGGGCAGTAAAGGGGTG
ACGGCGGGAAAGATCGCCAGCAACGTGCAGAAGAAGCTCACCCGCGCGCAGGAGAAGGTTCTCCAGAAGC
TGGGGAAGGCAGATGAGACCAAGGATGAGCAGTTTGAGCAGTGCGTCCAGAATTTCAACAAGCAGCTGAC
GGAGGGCACCCGGCTGCAGAAGGATCTCCGGACCTACCTGGCCTCCGTCAAAGCCATGCACGAGGCTTCC
AAGAAGCTGAATGAGTGTCTGCAGGAGGTGTATGAGCCCGATTGGCCCGGCAGGGATGAGGCAAACAAGA
TCGCAGAGAACAACGACCTGCTGTGGATGGATTACCACCAGAAGCTGGTGGACCAGGCGCTGCTGACCAT
GGACACGTACCTGGGCCAGTTCCCCGACATCAAGTCACGCATTGCCAAGCGGGGGCGCAAGCTGGTGGAC
TACGACAGTGCCCGGCACCACTACGAGTCCCTTCAAACTGCCAAAAAGAAGGATGAAGCCAAAATTGCCA
AGGCCGAGGAGGAGCTCATCAAAGCCCAGAAGGTGTTTGAGGAGATGAATGTGGATCTGCAGGAGGAGCT
GCCGTCCCTGTGGAACAGCCGCGTAGGTTTCTACGTCAACACGTTCCAGAGCATCGCGGGCCTGGAGGAA
AACTTCCACAAGGAGATGAGCAAGCTCAACCAGAACCTCAATGATGTGCTGGTCGGCCTGGAGAAGCAAC
ACGGGAGCAACACCTTCACGGTCAAGGCCCAGCCCAGAAAGAAAAGTAAACTGTTTTCGCGGCTGCGCAG
AAAGAAGAACAGTGACAACGCGCCTGCAAAAGGGAACAAGAGCCCTTCGCCTCCAGATGGCTCCCCTGCC
GCCACCCCCGAGATCAGAGTCAACCACGAGCCAGAGCCGGCCGGCGGGGCCACGCCCGGGGCCACCCTCC
CCAAGTCCCCATCTCAGCCAGCAGAGGCCTCGGAGGTGGCGGGTGGGACCCAACCTGCGGCTGGAGCCCA
GGAGCCAGGGGAGACGGCGGCAAGTGAAGCAGCCTCCAGCTCTCTTCCTGCTGTCGTGGTGGAGACCTTC
CCAGCAACTGTGAATGGCACCGTGGAGGGCGGCAGTGGGGCCGGGCGCTTGGACCTGCCCCCAGGTTTCA
TGTTCAAGGTACAGGCCCAGCACGACTACACGGCCACTGACACAGACGAGCTGCAGCTCAAGGCTGGTGA
TGTGGTGCTGGTGATCCCCTTCCAGAACCCTGAAGAGCAGGATGAAGGCTGGCTCATGGGCGTGAAGGAG
AGCGACTGGAACCAGCACAAGGAGCTGGAGAAGTGCCGTGGCGTCTTCCCCGAGAACTTCACTGAGAGGG
TCCCATGACAACTTTATTATACATAGTTGCACTCGAGCCTCTAGAACTATAGTGAGTCGTATTACGTAGA
TCCAGACATGATAAGATACATTGATGAGTTTGGACAAACCACAACTAGAATGCAGTGAAAAAAATGCTTT
ATTTGTGAAATTTGTGATGCTATTGCTTTATTTGTAACCATTATAAGCTGCAATAAACAAGTTAACAACA
ACAATTGCATTCATTTTATGTTTCAGGTTCAGGGGGAGGTGTGGGAGGTTTTTTAATTCGCGGCCGCGGC
GCCAATGCATTGGGCCCGGTACCCAGCTTTTGTTCCCTTTAGTGAGGGTTAATTGCGCGCTTGGCGTAAT
CATGGTCATAGCTGTTTCCTGTGTGAAATTGTTATCCGCTCACAATTCCACACAACATACGAGCCGGGAG
CATAAAGTGTAAAGCCTGGGGTGCCTAATGAGTGAGCTAACTCACATTAATTGCGTTGCGCTCACTGCCC
GCTTTCCAGTCGGGAAACCTGTCGTGCCAGCTGCATTAATGAATCGGCCAACGCGCGGGGAGAGGCGGTT
TGCGTATTGGGCGCTCTTCCGCTTCCTCGCTCACTGACTCGCTGCGCTCGGTCGTTCGGCTGCGGCGAGC
GGTATCAGCTCACTCAAAGGCGGTAATACGGTTATCCACAGAATCAGGGGATAACGCAGGAAAGAACATG
TGAGCAAAAGGCCAGCAAAAGGCCAGGAACCGTAAAAAGGCCGCGTTGCTGGCGTTTTTCCATAGGCTCC
GCCCCCCTGACGAGCATCACAAAAATCGACGCTCAAGTCAGAGGTGGCGAAACCCGACAGGACTATAAAG
ATACCAGGCGTTTCCCCCTGGAAGCTCCCTCGTGCGCTCTCCTGTTCCGACCCTGCCGCTTACCGGATAC
CTGTCCGCCTTTCTCCCTTCGGGAAGCGTGGCGCTTTCTCATAGCTCACGCTGTAGGTATCTCAGTTCGG
TGTAGGTCGTTCGCTCCAAGCTGGGCTGTGTGCACGAACCCCCCGTTCAGCCCGACCGCTGCGCCTTATC
CGGTAACTATCGTCTTGAGTCCAACCCGGTAAGACACGACTTATCGCCACTGGCAGCAGCCACTGGTAAC
AGGATTAGCAGAGCGAGGTATGTAGGCGGTGCTACAGAGTTCTTGAAGTGGTGGCCTAACTACGGCTACA
CTAGAAGAACAGTATTTGGTATCTGCGCTCTGCTGAAGCCAGTTACCTTCGGAAAAAGAGTTGGTAGCTC
TTGATCCGGCAAACAAACCACCGCTGGTAGCGGTGGTTTTTTTGTTTGCAAGCAGCAGATTACGCGCAGA
AAAAAAGGATCTCAAGAAGATCCTTTGATCTTTTCTACGGGGTCTGACGCTCAGTGGAACGAAAACTCAC
GTTAAGGGATTTTGGTCATGAGATTATCAAAAAGGATCTTCACCTAGATCCTTTTAAATTAAAAATGAAG
TTTTAAATCAATCTAAAGTATATATGAGTAAACTTGGTCTGACAGTTACCAATGCTTAATCAGTGAGGCA
CCTATCTCAGCGATCTGTCTATTTCGTTCATCCATAGTTGCCTGACTCCCCGTCGTGTAGATAACTACGA
TACGGGAGGGCTTACCATCTGGCCCCAGTGCTGCAATGATACCGCGAGACCCACGCTCACCGGCTCCAGA
TTTATCAGCAATAAACCAGCCAGCCGGAAGGGCCGAGCGCAGAAGTGGTCCTGCAACTTTATCCGCCTCC
ATCCAGTCTATTAATTGTTGCCGGGAAGCTAGAGTAAGTAGTTCGCCAGTTAATAGTTTGCGCAACGTTG
TTGCCATTGCTACAGGCATCGTGGTGTCACGCTCGTCGTTTGGTATGGCTTCATTCAGCTCCGGTTCCCA
ACGATCAAGGCGAGTTACATGATCCCCCATGTTGTGCAAAAAAGCGGTTAGCTCCTTCGGTCCTCCGATC
GTTGTCAGAAGTAAGTTGGCCGCAGTGTTATCACTCATGGTTATGGCAGCACTGCATAATTCTCTTACTG
TCATGCCATCCGTAAGATGCTTTTCTGTGACTGGTGAGTACTCAACCAAGTCATTCTGAGAATAGTGTAT
GCGGCGACCGAGTTGCTCTTGCCCGGCGTCAATACGGGATAATACCGCGCCACATAGCAGAACTTTAAAA
GTGCTCATCATTGGAAAACGTTCTTCGGGGCGAAAACTCTCAAGGATCTTACCGCTGTTGAGATCCAGTT
CGATGTAACCCACTCGTGCACCCAACTGATCTTCAGCATCTTTTACTTTCACCAGCGTTTCTGGGTGAGC
AAAAACAGGAAGGCAAAATGCCGCAAAAAAGGGAATAAGGGCGACACGGAAATGTTGAATACTCATACTC
TTCCTTTTTCAATATTATTGAAGCATTTATCAGGGTTATTGTCTCATGAGCGGATACATATTTGAATGTA
TTTAGAAAAATAAACAAATAGGGGTTCCGCGCACATTTCCCCGAAAAGTGCCACCTAAATTGTAAGCGTT
AATATTTTGTTAAAATTCGCGTTAAATTTTTGTTAAATCAGCTCATTTTTTAACCAATAGGCCGAAATCG
GCAAAATCCCTTATAAATCAAAAGAATAGACCGAGATAGGGT
[37 nt withheld, positions 5923-5959]
AAAGAACGTGGACTCCAACGTCAAAGG
[49 nt withheld, positions 5987-6035]
T
[91 nt withheld, positions 6037-6127]
G
[124 nt withheld, positions 6129-6252]
C
Features (pLannotate 1.2.2; 19 found; start..end, strand, type, name):
      4..70      -  CDS            lacZα (fragment): LacZα fragment of β-galactosidase; lacZ fragment
     77..1054    +  promoter       CMV IE94 promoter: enhancer/promoter region of simian cytomegalovirus major immediate early transcription unit IE94
   1089..1107    +  promoter       SP6 promoter: promoter for bacteriophage SP6 RNA polymerase
   1162..1186    +  protein_bind   attB1: mutant version of attB; recombination site for the Gateway® BP reaction BP Clonase™
   1193..1909    +  CDS            EGFP: EGFP is a basic (constitutively fluorescent) green fluorescent protein published in 1996, derived from Aequorea victoria. It is reported to be a rapidly-maturing weak dimer with moderate acid sensitivity.
   1914..1934    -  protein_bind   attB2: mutant version of attB; core recombination site for the Gateway® BP reaction BP Clonase™
   1937..3295    +  CDS            BIN1 (fragment): BIN1_HUMAN - Also known as AMPHL. Experimental evidence at protein level: Swiss-Prot protein existence level 1. Is a key player in the control of plasma membrane curvature, membrane shaping and membrane remodeling. Required in muscle cells for the formation of T-tubules, tubular invaginations of the plasma membrane that function in depolarization-contraction coupling (PubMed:24755653). Is a negative regulator of endocytosis (By similarity). Is also involved in the regulation of intracellular vesicles sorting, modulation of BACE1 trafficking and the control of amyloid-beta production (PubMed:27
   3299..3319    -  protein_bind   attB3: mutant version of attB; core recombination site for the Gateway® BP reaction BP Clonase™
   3337..3354    -  promoter       T7 promoter (fragment): promoter for bacteriophage T7 RNA polymerase
   3359..3493    -  polyA_signal   SV40 poly(A) signal: SV40 polyadenylation signal
   3606..3624    -  promoter       T3 promoter: promoter for bacteriophage T3 RNA polymerase
   3669..3685    -  protein_bind   lac operator: The lac repressor binds to the lac operator to inhibit transcription in E. coli. This inhibition can be relieved by adding lactose or isopropyl-β-D-thiogalactopyranoside (IPTG). lac repressor encoded by lacI
   3693..3723    -  promoter       lac promoter: promoter for the E. coli lac operon
   3738..3759    -  protein_bind   CAP binding site: CAP binding activates transcription in the presence of cAMP. E. coli catabolite activator protein
   3772..3864    -  CDS            lacI (fragment): lac repressor; lacI; The lac repressor binds to the lac operator to inhibit transcription in E. coli. This inhibition can be relieved by adding lactose or isopropyl-β-D-thiogalactopyranoside (IPTG).
   4047..4635    -  rep_origin     ori: high-copy-number ColE1/pMB1/pBR322/pUC origin of replication
   4806..5666    -  CDS            AmpR: β-lactamase; bla; confers resistance to ampicillin, carbenicillin, and related antibiotics
   5667..5771    -  promoter       AmpR promoter: bla
   5824..6252    -  rep_origin     f1 ori (sequence partly withheld): f1 bacteriophage origin of replication; arrow indicates direction of (+) strand synthesis
