[The description below was written by a language model from this plasmid's Addgene catalogue record and pLannotate feature annotations shown in this document.]
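Description:
EGFP-HsBIN1_tv8 is a 6.25 kb mammalian expression plasmid built on the pCSDEST2 Gateway destination backbone. It encodes human BIN1 (amphiphysin 2), transcript variant 8, which the record describes as the muscle-specific variant, fused at its N terminus to EGFP. It is propagated in E. coli as a high-copy plasmid through a ColE1/pUC-type origin and selected with ampicillin via the β-lactamase gene and its own promoter. An f1 origin and remnants of the lac region (lacZα and lacI fragments, lac promoter and operator) are carried over from the cloning backbone.

Expression is driven by the simian cytomegalovirus IE94 enhancer/promoter, a strong constitutive element typical of pCS2-derived vectors, and terminated by an SV40 polyadenylation signal. An SP6 promoter sits just downstream of the CMV element, so sense RNA could in principle be made by in vitro transcription. T7 (partial) and T3 promoters lie beyond the insert in the opposite orientation. The arrangement of attB1, EGFP, attB2, BIN1 and attB3 indicates assembly by multisite Gateway recombination, with the short attB2 scar between the fluorescent protein and BIN1 coding sequences. The annotation tool labels BIN1 as a fragment of the reference protein, which is consistent with a shorter splice isoform rather than a truncation, although the record does not spell this out.

BIN1 shapes and remodels membranes and is required for T-tubule formation in muscle. The construct allows the tagged protein to be localised in transfected cells by fluorescence, and the associated study examined the interaction of BIN1 with Cavin4 in T-tubule formation and stability in developing skeletal muscle.
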