Addgene plasmid #176012: EGFP-HsBIN1_tv8
Purpose: Mammalian expression of Human EGFP-Bin1 (transcriptional variant 8, muscle specific). Parton lab clone HBH
Depositing lab: Rob Parton. Depositing organization: University of Queensland, Institute for Molecular Bioscience. Publication: Cavin4 interacts with Bin1 to promote T-tubule formation and stability in developing skeletal muscle. Lo HP, Lim YW, Xiong Z, Martel N, Ferguson C, Ariotti N, Giacomotto J, Rae J, Floetenmeyer M, Moradi SV, Gao Y, Tillu VA, Xia D, Wang H, Rahnama S, Nixon SJ, Bastiani M, Day RD, Smith KA, Palpant NJ, Johnston WA, Alexandrov K, Collins BM, Hall TE, Parton RG. J Cell Biol. 2021 Dec 6;220(12). pii: 212693. doi: 10.1083/jcb.201905065. Epub 2021 Oct 11. PubMed 34633413.
Backbone
  Vector backbone: pCSDEST2 (Addgene 22424)
  Vector type: Mammalian Expression
Growth in bacteria
  Bacterial resistance: Ampicillin, 100 μg/mL
  Growth temperature: 37°C
  Growth strain: DH5alpha
  Copy number: High Copy
Gene/Insert
  Gene/Insert name: Bin1
  Species: H. sapiens (human)
  Tag / fusion protein: EGFP (N terminal on insert)
Terms and licenses: Academic/Nonprofit Terms; Industry Terms: Not Available to Industry
How to cite: EGFP-HsBIN1_tv8 was a gift from Rob Parton (Addgene plasmid # 176012 ; http://n2t.net/addgene:176012 ; RRID:Addgene_176012)
